Addgene plasmid #180463: pTCF236 HLA-B*40:01
Purpose: E. coli expression of soluble MHC protein
Depositing lab: John Altman. Depositing organization: Emory University.
Backbone
  Vector backbone: pET24a+
  Backbone manufacturer: Novagen
  Vector type: Bacterial Expression
Growth in bacteria
  Bacterial resistance: Kanamycin, 50 μg/mL
  Growth temperature: 37°C
  Growth strain: DH5alpha
  Copy number: Low Copy
Gene/Insert
  Gene/Insert name: HLA-B*40:01
  Species: H. sapiens (human)
  Mutation: Replacement of transmembrane domain with enzymatic biotinylation site
  Tag / fusion protein: BSP41 (C terminal on insert)
  Cloning method: Restriction Enzyme; 5′ cloning site Unknown (unknown if destroyed)
Resource information
  A portion of this plasmid was derived from a plasmid made by: synthetic cDNA, E. coli optimized
Terms and licenses: Academic/Nonprofit Terms; Industry Terms: Not Available to Industry
Depositor comments: https://www.ebi.ac.uk/ipd/imgt/hla/alleles/allele/?accession=HLA00291 provides allele sequence data. For detailed protocols of expression, purification and use to visualize antigen-specific T cells, please refer to Altman and Davis (2016) Curr. Protoc. Immunol. doi.org/10.1002/cpim.14. We recommend the E. coli BL21(DE3) strain for expression.
How to cite: pTCF236 HLA-B*40:01 was a gift from John Altman (Addgene plasmid # 180463 ; http://n2t.net/addgene:180463 ; RRID:Addgene_180463)
