[The description below was written by a language model from this plasmid's Addgene catalogue record and pLannotate feature annotations shown in this document.]
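Description:
pTCF236 HLA-B*40:01 is a bacterial expression plasmid built on the Novagen pET24a+ backbone for producing a soluble form of the human MHC class I heavy chain HLA-B*40:01 in E. coli. It is selected with kanamycin through the aph(3')-Ia KanR gene. It replicates from a pBR322-type ColE1 origin accompanied by the bom site and the rop gene, consistent with its listing as low copy. An f1 origin is also present. The two sequence records, one from the depositor and one from repository sequencing, differ by only a few bases in length and carry the same set of annotated features in different circular register.

The insert is a synthetic, E. coli codon-optimised cDNA placed behind a T7 promoter with an adjacent lac operator and the T7 gene 10 ribosome binding site, and followed by the T7 terminator. The plasmid-borne lacI gene supplies repressor, so transcription needs T7 RNA polymerase and is induced with IPTG. The depositor recommends a BL21(DE3) host for expression. The annotated HLA-B coding fragment of about 840 bp corresponds to a truncated heavy chain. According to the record, the transmembrane domain has been replaced by a C-terminal BSP41 enzymatic biotinylation site.

The automated annotation also finds a short His-tag fragment and a T7 gene 10-derived fragment downstream. The record does not say whether these backbone-derived sequences are translated as part of the protein. The short TcR and AmpR promoter fragments are likewise backbone remnants. The depositor's comments point to using the expressed and purified protein to visualise antigen-specific T cells.
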