Features (pLannotate 1.2.2; 19 found; start..end, strand, type, name):
     77..368     -  CDS            TcR (fragment): tetracycline efflux protein; tet; confers resistance to tetracycline
    383..404     -  protein_bind   CAP binding site: CAP binding activates transcription in the presence of cAMP. E. coli catabolite activator protein
    417..1499    -  CDS            lacI: lac repressor; lacI; The lac repressor binds to the lac operator to inhibit transcription in E. coli. This inhibition can be relieved by adding lactose or isopropyl-β-D-thiogalactopyranoside (IPTG).
   1500..1577    -  promoter       lacI promoter: lacI
   1585..1864    -  CDS            TcR (fragment): tetracycline efflux protein; tet; confers resistance to tetracycline
   1886..1904    +  promoter       T7 promoter: promoter for bacteriophage T7 RNA polymerase
   1905..1929    +  protein_bind   lac operator: The lac repressor binds to the lac operator to inhibit transcription in E. coli. This inhibition can be relieved by adding lactose or isopropyl-β-D-thiogalactopyranoside (IPTG). lac repressor encoded by lacI
   1944..1966    +  RBS            RBS: efficient ribosome binding site from bacteriophage T7 gene 10 (Olins and Rangwala, 1989)
   1977..2816    +  CDS            HLA-B (fragment): HLAB_HUMAN - Also known as HLAB. Experimental evidence at protein level: Swiss-Prot protein existence level 1. Allele B*67:01: Displays peptides sharing a common signature motif, namely a Pro residue at position 2 and Leu anchor residue at the C-terminus. From Homo sapiens (Human).
   2892..2909    +  CDS            9xHis (fragment): 9xHis affinity tag
   2919..2968    +  CDS            SET1 (fragment): solubility-enhancement tag derived from T7 phage gene 10B
   2976..3023    +  terminator     T7 terminator: transcription terminator for bacteriophage T7 RNA polymerase
   3060..3488    +  rep_origin     f1 ori (sequence partly withheld): f1 bacteriophage origin of replication; arrow indicates direction of (+) strand synthesis
   3541..3598    +  promoter       AmpR promoter (fragment): bla
   3607..4422    -  CDS            KanR: aminoglycoside phosphotransferase; aph(3')-Ia; confers resistance to kanamycin in bacteria or G418 (Geneticin®) in eukaryotes
   4544..5132    +  rep_origin     ori: high-copy-number ColE1/pMB1/pBR322/pUC origin of replication
   5318..5457    -  misc_feature   bom: basis of mobility region from pBR322
   5559..5750    -  CDS            rop: Rop protein, which maintains plasmids at low copy number; rop
   5767..5       +  CDS            YPB1_ECOLX (across the origin): Protein predicted: Swiss-Prot protein existence level 4. From Escherichia coli.
>Addgene plasmid #180463 | pTCF236 HLA-B*40:01 | addgene full sequence | sequence record 355082 | Addgene NGS Result
TCTGCTAACCAGTAAGGCAACCCCGCCAGCCTAGCCGGGTCCTCAACGACAGGAGCACGATCATGCGCAC
CCGTGGGGCCGCCATGCCGGCGATAATGGCCTGCTTCTCGCCGAAACGTTTGGTGGCGGGACCAGTGACG
AAGGCTTGAGCGAGGGCGTGCAAGATTCCGAATACCGCAAGCGACAGGCCGATCATCGTCGCGCTCCAGC
GAAAGCGGTCCTCGCCGAAAATGACCCAGAGCGCTGCCGGCACCTGTCCTACGAGTTGCATGATAAAGAA
GACAGTCATAAGTGCGGCGACGATAGTCATGCCCCGCGCCCACCGGAAGGAGCTGACTGGGTTGAAGGCT
CTCAAGGGCATCGGTCGAGATCCCGGTGCCTAATGAGTGAGCTAACTTACATTAATTGCGTTGCGCTCAC
TGCCCGCTTTCCAGTCGGGAAACCTGTCGTGCCAGCTGCATTAATGAATCGGCCAACGCGCGGGGAGAGG
CGGTTTGCGTATTGGGCGCCAGGGTGGTTTTTCTTTTCACCAGTGAGACGGGCAACAGCTGATTGCCCTT
CACCGCCTGGCCCTGAGAGAGTTGCAGCAAGCGGTCCACGCTGGTTTGCCCCAGCAGGCGAAAATCCTGT
TTGATGGTGGTTAACGGCGGGATATAACATGAGCTGTCTTCGGTATCGTCGTATCCCACTACCGAGATAT
CCGCACCAACGCGCAGCCCGGACTCGGTAATGGCGCGCATTGCGCCCAGCGCCATCTGATCGTTGGCAAC
CAGCATCGCAGTGGGAACGATGCCCTCATTCAGCATTTGCATGGTTTGTTGAAAACCGGACATGGCACTC
CAGTCGCCTTCCCGTTCCGCTATCGGCTGAATTTGATTGCGAGTGAGATATTTATGCCAGCCAGCCAGAC
GCAGACGCGCCGAGACAGAACTTAATGGGCCCGCTAACAGCGCGATTTGCTGGTGACCCAATGCGACCAG
ATGCTCCACGCCCAGTCGCGTACCGTCTTCATGGGAGAAAATAATACTGTTGATGGGTGTCTGGTCAGAG
ACATCAAGAAATAACGCCGGAACATTAGTGCAGGCAGCTTCCACAGCAATGGCATCCTGGTCATCCAGCG
GATAGTTAATGATCAGCCCACTGACGCGTTGCGCGAGAAGATTGTGCACCGCCGCTTTACAGGCTTCGAC
GCCGCTTCGTTCTACCATCGACACCACCACGCTGGCACCCAGTTGATCGGCGCGAGATTTAATCGCCGCG
ACAATTTGCGACGGCGCGTGCAGGGCCAGACTGGAGGTGGCAACGCCAATCAGCAACGACTGTTTGCCCG
CCAGTTGTTGTGCCACGCGGTTGGGAATGTAATTCAGCTCCGCCATCGCCGCTTCCACTTTTTCCCGCGT
TTTCGCAGAAACGTGGCTGGCCTGGTTCACCACGCGGGAAACGGTCTGATAAGAGACACCGGCATACTCT
GCGACATCGTATAACGTTACTGGTTTCACATTCACCACCCTGAATTGACTCTCTTCCGGGCGCTATCATG
CCATACCGCGAAAGGTTTTGCGCCATTCGATGGTGTCCGGGATCTCGACGCTCTCCCTTATGCGACTCCT
GCATTAGGAAGCAGCCCAGTAGTAGGTTGAGGCCGTTGAGCACCGCCGCCGCAAGGAATGGTGCATGCAA
GGAGATGGCGCCCAACAGTCCCCCGGCCACGGGGCCTGCCACCATACCCACGCCGAAACAAGCGCTCATG
AGCCCGAAGTGGCGAGCCCGATCTTCCCCATCGGTGATGTCGGCGATATAGGCGCCAGCAACCGCACCTG
TGGCGCCGGTGATGCCGGCCACGATGCGTCCGGCGTAGAGGATCGAGATCTCGATCCCGCGAAATTAATA
CGACTCACTATAGGGGAATTGTGAGCGGATAACAATTCCCCTCTAGAAATAATTTTGTTTAACTTTAAGA
AGGAGATATACATATGGGCTCTCATTCCATGCGCTACTTCCATACAGCTATGTCGCGTCCCGGTCGCGGG
GAGCCACGCTTCATTACGGTAGGCTATGTGGACGATACACTTTTTGTTCGTTTCGACAGTGACGCGACCT
CGCCGCGTAAAGAACCGCGTGCGCCTTGGATCGAGCAAGAAGGCCCAGAGTACTGGGACCGTGAGACACA
GATTTCGAAGACAAACACACAAACATACCGCGAATCCTTGCGTAATCTGCGTGGCTATTACAATCAGTCA
GAGGCAGGCAGTCACACGCTGCAACGCATGTATGGTTGTGATGTTGGGCCAGACGGGCGTTTATTACGCG
GGCATAACCAGTACGCCTATGACGGTAAAGACTATATTGCTCTGAATGAGGACTTGCGTTCTTGGACGGC
GGCTGATACGGCTGCTCAAATTAGCCAACGTAAATTGGAGGCGGCGCGCGTAGCGGAACAGCTGCGCGCC
TACTTGGAGGGTGAGTGTGTTGAATGGTTGCGTCGCTACCTTGAGAACGGAAAGGACAAATTGGAGCGTG
CCGATCCACCTAAAACTCATGTGACCCACCATCCTATTAGCGATCACGAGGCGACCTTACGTTGTTGGGC
ATTAGGCTTTTATCCCGCCGAGATCACCCTTACTTGGCAGCGCGATGGGGAGGACCAAACTCAGGATACG
GAACTGGTAGAAACGCGTCCTGCTGGAGATCGCACATTCCAGAAGTGGGCAGCGGTTGTTGTTCCTTCGG
GAGAAGAGCAGCGTTATACTTGCCATGTACAACATGAAGGGTTACCTAAACCACTGACACTTCGTTGGGA
ACCATCGTCGCAGAGTGGATCCCTGCATCATATTCTGGATGCACAGAAAATGGTGTGGAATCATCGTTAA
AAGCTTGCGGCCGCACTCGAGCACCACCACCACCACCACTGAGATCCGGCTGCTAACAAAGCCCGAAAGG
AAGCTGAGTTGGCTGCTGCCACCGCTGAGCAATAACTAGCATAACCCCTTGGGGCCTCTAAACGGGTCTT
GAGGGGTTTTTTGCTGAAAGGAGGAACTATATCCGGATTGGCGAATGGG
[124 nt withheld, positions 3060-3183]
C
[91 nt withheld, positions 3185-3275]
A
[49 nt withheld, positions 3277-3325]
CCTTTGACGTTGGAGTCCACGTTCTTT
[37 nt withheld, positions 3353-3389]
ACCCTATCTCGGTCTATTCTTTTGATTTATAAGGGATTTTGCCGATTTCGGCCTATTGGTTAAAAAATGA
GCTGATTTAACAAAAATTTAACGCGAATTTTAACAAAATATTAACGCTTACAATTTAGGTGGCACTTTTC
GGGGAAATGTGCGCGGAACCCCTATTTGTTTATTTTTCTAAATACATTCAAATATGTATCCGCTCATGAA
TTAATTCTTAGAAAAACTCATCGAGCATCAAATGAAACTGCAATTTATTCATATCAGGATTATCAATACC
ATATTTTTGAAAAAGCCGTTTCTGTAATGAAGGAGAAAACTCACCGAGGCAGTTCCATAGGATGGCAAGA
TCCTGGTATCGGTCTGCGATTCCGACTCGTCCAACATCAATACAACCTATTAATTTCCCCTCGTCAAAAA
TAAGGTTATCAAGTGAGAAATCACCATGAGTGACGACTGAATCCGGTGAGAATGGCAAAAGTTTATGCAT
TTCTTTCCAGACTTGTTCAACAGGCCAGCCATTACGCTCGTCATCAAAATCACTCGCATCAACCAAACCG
TTATTCATTCGTGATTGCGCCTGAGCGAGACGAAATACGCGATCGCTGTTAAAAGGACAATTACAAACAG
GAATCGAATGCAACCGGCGCAGGAACACTGCCAGCGCATCAACAATATTTTCACCTGAATCAGGATATTC
TTCTAATACCTGGAATGCTGTTTTCCCGGGGATCGCAGTGGTGAGTAACCATGCATCATCAGGAGTACGG
ATAAAATGCTTGATGGTCGGAAGAGGCATAAATTCCGTCAGCCAGTTTAGTCTGACCATCTCATCTGTAA
CATCATTGGCAACGCTACCTTTGCCATGTTTCAGAAACAACTCTGGCGCATCGGGCTTCCCATACAATCG
ATAGATTGTCGCACCTGATTGCCCGACATTATCGCGAGCCCATTTATACCCATATAAATCAGCATCCATG
TTGGAATTTAATCGCGGCCTAGAGCAAGACGTTTCCCGTTGAATATGGCTCATAACACCCCTTGTATTAC
TGTTTATGTAAGCAGACAGTTTTATTGTTCATGACCAAAATCCCTTAACGTGAGTTTTCGTTCCACTGAG
CGTCAGACCCCGTAGAAAAGATCAAAGGATCTTCTTGAGATCCTTTTTTTCTGCGCGTAATCTGCTGCTT
GCAAACAAAAAAACCACCGCTACCAGCGGTGGTTTGTTTGCCGGATCAAGAGCTACCAACTCTTTTTCCG
AAGGTAACTGGCTTCAGCAGAGCGCAGATACCAAATACTGTCCTTCTAGTGTAGCCGTAGTTAGGCCACC
ACTTCAAGAACTCTGTAGCACCGCCTACATACCTCGCTCTGCTAATCCTGTTACCAGTGGCTGCTGCCAG
TGGCGATAAGTCGTGTCTTACCGGGTTGGACTCAAGACGATAGTTACCGGATAAGGCGCAGCGGTCGGGC
TGAACGGGGGGTTCGTGCACACAGCCCAGCTTGGAGCGAACGACCTACACCGAACTGAGATACCTACAGC
GTGAGCTATGAGAAAGCGCCACGCTTCCCGAAGGGAGAAAGGCGGACAGGTATCCGGTAAGCGGCAGGGT
CGGAACAGGAGAGCGCACGAGGGAGCTTCCAGGGGGAAACGCCTGGTATCTTTATAGTCCTGTCGGGTTT
CGCCACCTCTGACTTGAGCGTCGATTTTTGTGATGCTCGTCAGGGGGGCGGAGCCTATGGAAAAACGCCA
GCAACGCGGCCTTTTTACGGTTCCTGGCCTTTTGCTGGCCTTTTGCTCACATGTTCTTTCCTGCGTTATC
CCCTGATTCTGTGGATAACCGTATTACCGCCTTTGAGTGAGCTGATACCGCTCGCCGCAGCCGAACGACC
GAGCGCAGCGAGTCAGTGAGCGAGGAAGCGGAAGAGCGCCTGATGCGGTATTTTCTCCTTACGCATCTGT
GCGGTATTTCACACCGCAATGGTGCACTCTCAGTACAATCTGCTCTGATGCCGCATAGTTAAGCCAGTAT
ACACTCCGCTATCGCTACGTGACTGGGTCATGGCTGCGCCCCGACACCCGCCAACACCCGCTGACGCGCC
CTGACGGGCTTGTCTGCTCCCGGCATCCGCTTACAGACAAGCTGTGACCGTCTCCGGGAGCTGCATGTGT
CAGAGGTTTTCACCGTCATCACCGAAACGCGCGAGGCAGCTGCGGTAAAGCTCATCAGCGTGGTCGTGAA
GCGATTCACAGATGTCTGCCTGTTCATCCGCGTCCAGCTCGTTGAGTTTCTCCAGAAGCGTTAATGTCTG
GCTTCTGATAAAGCGGGCCATGTTAAGGGCGGTTTTTTCCTGTTTGGTCACTGATGCCTCCGTGTAAGGG
GGATTTCTGTTCATGGGGGTAATGATACCGATGAAACGAGAGAGGATGCTCACGATACGGGTTACTGATG
ATGAACATGCCCGGTTACTGGAACGTTGTGAGGGTAAACAACTGGCGGTATGGATGCGGCGGGACCAGAG
AAAAATCACTCAGGGTCAATGCCAGCGCTTCGTTAATACAGATGTAGGTGTTCCACAGGGTAGCCAGCAG
CATCCTGCGATGCAGATCCGGAACATAATGGTGCAGGGCGCTGACTTCCGCGTTTCCAGACTTTACGAAA
CACGGAAACCGAAGACCATTCATGTTGTTGCTCAGGTCGCAGACGTTTTGCAGCAGCAGTCGCTTCACGT
TCGCTCGCGTATCGGTGATTCAT
