Features (pLannotate 1.2.2; 19 found; start..end, strand, type, name):
    238..315     -  promoter       lacI promoter: lacI
    323..602     -  CDS            TcR (fragment): tetracycline efflux protein; tet; confers resistance to tetracycline
    624..642     +  promoter       T7 promoter: promoter for bacteriophage T7 RNA polymerase
    643..667     +  protein_bind   lac operator: The lac repressor binds to the lac operator to inhibit transcription in E. coli. This inhibition can be relieved by adding lactose or isopropyl-β-D-thiogalactopyranoside (IPTG). lac repressor encoded by lacI
    682..704     +  RBS            RBS: efficient ribosome binding site from bacteriophage T7 gene 10 (Olins and Rangwala, 1989)
    715..1554    +  CDS            HLA-B (fragment): HLAB_HUMAN - Also known as HLAB. Experimental evidence at protein level: Swiss-Prot protein existence level 1. Allele B*67:01: Displays peptides sharing a common signature motif, namely a Pro residue at position 2 and Leu anchor residue at the C-terminus. From Homo sapiens (Human).
   1630..1647    +  CDS            9xHis (fragment): 9xHis affinity tag
   1657..1706    +  CDS            SET1 (fragment): solubility-enhancement tag derived from T7 phage gene 10B
   1714..1761    +  terminator     T7 terminator: transcription terminator for bacteriophage T7 RNA polymerase
   1798..2253    +  rep_origin     f1 ori (sequence partly withheld): f1 bacteriophage origin of replication; arrow indicates direction of (+) strand synthesis
   2280..2337    +  promoter       AmpR promoter (fragment): bla
   2346..3161    -  CDS            KanR: aminoglycoside phosphotransferase; aph(3')-Ia; confers resistance to kanamycin in bacteria or G418 (Geneticin®) in eukaryotes
   3283..3871    +  rep_origin     ori: high-copy-number ColE1/pMB1/pBR322/pUC origin of replication
   4057..4199    -  misc_feature   bom: basis of mobility region from pBR322
   4301..4492    -  CDS            rop: Rop protein, which maintains plasmids at low copy number; rop
   4509..4889    +  CDS            YPB1_ECOLX: Protein predicted: Swiss-Prot protein existence level 4. From Escherichia coli.
   4961..5252    -  CDS            TcR (fragment): tetracycline efflux protein; tet; confers resistance to tetracycline
   5267..5288    -  protein_bind   CAP binding site: CAP binding activates transcription in the presence of cAMP. E. coli catabolite activator protein
   5301..237     -  CDS            lacI (across the origin): lac repressor; lacI; The lac repressor binds to the lac operator to inhibit transcription in E. coli. This inhibition can be relieved by adding lactose or isopropyl-β-D-thiogalactopyranoside (IPTG).
>Addgene plasmid #180463 | pTCF236 HLA-B*40:01 | depositor full sequence | sequence record 357367 | pTCF236 HLA-B*40:01 sequence 6146 bps
AATTTGCGACGGCGCGTGCAGGGCCAGACTGGAGGTGGCAACGCCAATCAGCAACGACTGTTTGCCCGCC
AGTTGTTGTGCCACGCGGTTGGGAATGTAATTCAGCTCCGCCATCGCCGCTTCCACTTTTTCCCGCGTTT
TCGCAGAAACGTGGCTGGCCTGGTTCACCACGCGGGAAACGGTCTGATAAGAGACACCGGCATACTCTGC
GACATCGTATAACGTTACTGGTTTCACATTCACCACCCTGAATTGACTCTCTTCCGGGCGCTATCATGCC
ATACCGCGAAAGGTTTTGCGCCATTCGATGGTGTCCGGGATCTCGACGCTCTCCCTTATGCGACTCCTGC
ATTAGGAAGCAGCCCAGTAGTAGGTTGAGGCCGTTGAGCACCGCCGCCGCAAGGAATGGTGCATGCAAGG
AGATGGCGCCCAACAGTCCCCCGGCCACGGGGCCTGCCACCATACCCACGCCGAAACAAGCGCTCATGAG
CCCGAAGTGGCGAGCCCGATCTTCCCCATCGGTGATGTCGGCGATATAGGCGCCAGCAACCGCACCTGTG
GCGCCGGTGATGCCGGCCACGATGCGTCCGGCGTAGAGGATCGAGATCTCGATCCCGCGAAATTAATACG
ACTCACTATAGGGGAATTGTGAGCGGATAACAATTCCCCTCTAGAAATAATTTTGTTTAACTTTAAGAAG
GAGATATACATATGGGCTCTCATTCCATGCGCTACTTCCATACAGCTATGTCGCGTCCCGGTCGCGGGGA
GCCACGCTTCATTACGGTAGGCTATGTGGACGATACACTTTTTGTTCGTTTCGACAGTGACGCGACCTCG
CCGCGTAAAGAACCGCGTGCGCCTTGGATCGAGCAAGAAGGCCCAGAGTACTGGGACCGTGAGACACAGA
TTTCGAAGACAAACACACAAACATACCGCGAATCCTTGCGTAATCTGCGTGGCTATTACAATCAGTCAGA
GGCAGGCAGTCACACGCTGCAACGCATGTATGGTTGTGATGTTGGGCCAGACGGGCGTTTATTACGCGGG
CATAACCAGTACGCCTATGACGGTAAAGACTATATTGCTCTGAATGAGGACTTGCGTTCTTGGACGGCGG
CTGATACGGCTGCTCAAATTAGCCAACGTAAATTGGAGGCGGCGCGCGTAGCGGAACAGCTGCGCGCCTA
CTTGGAGGGTGAGTGTGTTGAATGGTTGCGTCGCTACCTTGAGAACGGAAAGGACAAATTGGAGCGTGCC
GATCCACCTAAAACTCATGTGACCCACCATCCTATTAGCGATCACGAGGCGACCTTACGTTGTTGGGCAT
TAGGCTTTTATCCCGCCGAGATCACCCTTACTTGGCAGCGCGATGGGGAGGACCAAACTCAGGATACGGA
ACTGGTAGAAACGCGTCCTGCTGGAGATCGCACATTCCAGAAGTGGGCAGCGGTTGTTGTTCCTTCGGGA
GAAGAGCAGCGTTATACTTGCCATGTACAACATGAAGGGTTACCTAAACCACTGACACTTCGTTGGGAAC
CATCGTCGCAGAGTGGATCCCTGCATCATATTCTGGATGCACAGAAAATGGTGTGGAATCATCGTTAAAA
GCTTGCGGCCGCACTCGAGCACCACCACCACCACCACTGAGATCCGGCTGCTAACAAAGCCCGAAAGGAA
GCTGAGTTGGCTGCTGCCACCGCTGAGCAATAACTAGCATAACCCCTTGGGGCCTCTAAACGGGTCTTGA
GGGGTTTTTTGCTGAAAGGAGGAACTATATCCGGATTGGCGAATGGG
[124 nt withheld, positions 1798-1921]
C
[91 nt withheld, positions 1923-2013]
A
[49 nt withheld, positions 2015-2063]
CCTTTGACGTTGGAGTCCACGTTCTTT
[37 nt withheld, positions 2091-2127]
ACCCTATCTCGGTCTATTCTTTTGATTTATAAGGGATTTTGCCGATTTCGGCCTATTGGTTAAAAAATGA
GCTGATTTAACAAAAATTTAACGCGAATTTTAACAAAATATTAACGTTTACAATTTCAGGTGGCACTTTT
CGGGGAAATGTGCGCGGAACCCCTATTTGTTTATTTTTCTAAATACATTCAAATATGTATCCGCTCATGA
ATTAATTCTTAGAAAAACTCATCGAGCATCAAATGAAACTGCAATTTATTCATATCAGGATTATCAATAC
CATATTTTTGAAAAAGCCGTTTCTGTAATGAAGGAGAAAACTCACCGAGGCAGTTCCATAGGATGGCAAG
ATCCTGGTATCGGTCTGCGATTCCGACTCGTCCAACATCAATACAACCTATTAATTTCCCCTCGTCAAAA
ATAAGGTTATCAAGTGAGAAATCACCATGAGTGACGACTGAATCCGGTGAGAATGGCAAAAGTTTATGCA
TTTCTTTCCAGACTTGTTCAACAGGCCAGCCATTACGCTCGTCATCAAAATCACTCGCATCAACCAAACC
GTTATTCATTCGTGATTGCGCCTGAGCGAGACGAAATACGCGATCGCTGTTAAAAGGACAATTACAAACA
GGAATCGAATGCAACCGGCGCAGGAACACTGCCAGCGCATCAACAATATTTTCACCTGAATCAGGATATT
CTTCTAATACCTGGAATGCTGTTTTCCCGGGGATCGCAGTGGTGAGTAACCATGCATCATCAGGAGTACG
GATAAAATGCTTGATGGTCGGAAGAGGCATAAATTCCGTCAGCCAGTTTAGTCTGACCATCTCATCTGTA
ACATCATTGGCAACGCTACCTTTGCCATGTTTCAGAAACAACTCTGGCGCATCGGGCTTCCCATACAATC
GATAGATTGTCGCACCTGATTGCCCGACATTATCGCGAGCCCATTTATACCCATATAAATCAGCATCCAT
GTTGGAATTTAATCGCGGCCTAGAGCAAGACGTTTCCCGTTGAATATGGCTCATAACACCCCTTGTATTA
CTGTTTATGTAAGCAGACAGTTTTATTGTTCATGACCAAAATCCCTTAACGTGAGTTTTCGTTCCACTGA
GCGTCAGACCCCGTAGAAAAGATCAAAGGATCTTCTTGAGATCCTTTTTTTCTGCGCGTAATCTGCTGCT
TGCAAACAAAAAAACCACCGCTACCAGCGGTGGTTTGTTTGCCGGATCAAGAGCTACCAACTCTTTTTCC
GAAGGTAACTGGCTTCAGCAGAGCGCAGATACCAAATACTGTCCTTCTAGTGTAGCCGTAGTTAGGCCAC
CACTTCAAGAACTCTGTAGCACCGCCTACATACCTCGCTCTGCTAATCCTGTTACCAGTGGCTGCTGCCA
GTGGCGATAAGTCGTGTCTTACCGGGTTGGACTCAAGACGATAGTTACCGGATAAGGCGCAGCGGTCGGG
CTGAACGGGGGGTTCGTGCACACAGCCCAGCTTGGAGCGAACGACCTACACCGAACTGAGATACCTACAG
CGTGAGCTATGAGAAAGCGCCACGCTTCCCGAAGGGAGAAAGGCGGACAGGTATCCGGTAAGCGGCAGGG
TCGGAACAGGAGAGCGCACGAGGGAGCTTCCAGGGGGAAACGCCTGGTATCTTTATAGTCCTGTCGGGTT
TCGCCACCTCTGACTTGAGCGTCGATTTTTGTGATGCTCGTCAGGGGGGCGGAGCCTATGGAAAAACGCC
AGCAACGCGGCCTTTTTACGGTTCCTGGCCTTTTGCTGGCCTTTTGCTCACATGTTCTTTCCTGCGTTAT
CCCCTGATTCTGTGGATAACCGTATTACCGCCTTTGAGTGAGCTGATACCGCTCGCCGCAGCCGAACGAC
CGAGCGCAGCGAGTCAGTGAGCGAGGAAGCGGAAGAGCGCCTGATGCGGTATTTTCTCCTTACGCATCTG
TGCGGTATTTCACACCGCATATATGGTGCACTCTCAGTACAATCTGCTCTGATGCCGCATAGTTAAGCCA
GTATACACTCCGCTATCGCTACGTGACTGGGTCATGGCTGCGCCCCGACACCCGCCAACACCCGCTGACG
CGCCCTGACGGGCTTGTCTGCTCCCGGCATCCGCTTACAGACAAGCTGTGACCGTCTCCGGGAGCTGCAT
GTGTCAGAGGTTTTCACCGTCATCACCGAAACGCGCGAGGCAGCTGCGGTAAAGCTCATCAGCGTGGTCG
TGAAGCGATTCACAGATGTCTGCCTGTTCATCCGCGTCCAGCTCGTTGAGTTTCTCCAGAAGCGTTAATG
TCTGGCTTCTGATAAAGCGGGCCATGTTAAGGGCGGTTTTTTCCTGTTTGGTCACTGATGCCTCCGTGTA
AGGGGGATTTCTGTTCATGGGGGTAATGATACCGATGAAACGAGAGAGGATGCTCACGATACGGGTTACT
GATGATGAACATGCCCGGTTACTGGAACGTTGTGAGGGTAAACAACTGGCGGTATGGATGCGGCGGGACC
AGAGAAAAATCACTCAGGGTCAATGCCAGCGCTTCGTTAATACAGATGTAGGTGTTCCACAGGGTAGCCA
GCAGCATCCTGCGATGCAGATCCGGAACATAATGGTGCAGGGCGCTGACTTCCGCGTTTCCAGACTTTAC
GAAACACGGAAACCGAAGACCATTCATGTTGTTGCTCAGGTCGCAGACGTTTTGCAGCAGCAGTCGCTTC
ACGTTCGCTCGCGTATCGGTGATTCATTCTGCTAACCAGTAAGGCAACCCCGCCAGCCTAGCCGGGTCCT
CAACGACAGGAGCACGATCATGCGCACCCGTGGGGCCGCCATGCCGGCGATAATGGCCTGCTTCTCGCCG
AAACGTTTGGTGGCGGGACCAGTGACGAAGGCTTGAGCGAGGGCGTGCAAGATTCCGAATACCGCAAGCG
ACAGGCCGATCATCGTCGCGCTCCAGCGAAAGCGGTCCTCGCCGAAAATGACCCAGAGCGCTGCCGGCAC
CTGTCCTACGAGTTGCATGATAAAGAAGACAGTCATAAGTGCGGCGACGATAGTCATGCCCCGCGCCCAC
CGGAAGGAGCTGACTGGGTTGAAGGCTCTCAAGGGCATCGGTCGAGATCCCGGTGCCTAATGAGTGAGCT
AACTTACATTAATTGCGTTGCGCTCACTGCCCGCTTTCCAGTCGGGAAACCTGTCGTGCCAGCTGCATTA
ATGAATCGGCCAACGCGCGGGGAGAGGCGGTTTGCGTATTGGGCGCCAGGGTGGTTTTTCTTTTCACCAG
TGAGACGGGCAACAGCTGATTGCCCTTCACCGCCTGGCCCTGAGAGAGTTGCAGCAAGCGGTCCACGCTG
GTTTGCCCCAGCAGGCGAAAATCCTGTTTGATGGTGGTTAACGGCGGGATATAACATGAGCTGTCTTCGG
TATCGTCGTATCCCACTACCGAGATATCCGCACCAACGCGCAGCCCGGACTCGGTAATGGCGCGCATTGC
GCCCAGCGCCATCTGATCGTTGGCAACCAGCATCGCAGTGGGAACGATGCCCTCATTCAGCATTTGCATG
GTTTGTTGAAAACCGGACATGGCACTCCAGTCGCCTTCCCGTTCCGCTATCGGCTGAATTTGATTGCGAG
TGAGATATTTATGCCAGCCAGCCAGACGCAGACGCGCCGAGACAGAACTTAATGGGCCCGCTAACAGCGC
GATTTGCTGGTGACCCAATGCGACCAGATGCTCCACGCCCAGTCGCGTACCGTCTTCATGGGAGAAAATA
ATACTGTTGATGGGTGTCTGGTCAGAGACATCAAGAAATAACGCCGGAACATTAGTGCAGGCAGCTTCCA
CAGCAATGGCATCCTGGTCATCCAGCGGATAGTTAATGATCAGCCCACTGACGCGTTGCGCGAGAAGATT
GTGCACCGCCGCTTTACAGGCTTCGACGCCGCTTCGTTCTACCATCGACACCACCACGCTGGCACCCAGT
TGATCGGCGCGAGATTTAATCGCCGCGAC
